>Addgene plasmid #26511 | pJC112.4-spp-7 | depositor partial sequence | sequence record 12540 | Author sequence
GTCGTCTTGTTTCTCTGCGTCGTGATGGCCATGTCGGAAATAGACAAACGGACTGTGGGATTCGGGTTCA
ATAGGAATCTCCATCTTTACAAAAGGATGCTGGAAAAACGCCTCATCGACCCAATGACTTTCGGATCAGG
ATTCGCAAATCTTAAATGATGATTTTTCATTAATTTTTGTTAAATATTGATGAATAAATCATTTCTCAAA
CTAAAAAAAAAAAAAA
