>Addgene plasmid #26511 | pJC112.4-spp-7 | addgene partial sequence | sequence record 32713 | 26511 with SP6
TATTTGTCGTCTTGTTTCTCTGCGTCGTGATGGCCATGTCGGAAATAGACAAACGGACTGTGGGATTCGG
GTTCAATAGGAATCTCCATCTTTACAAAAGGATGCTGGAAAAACGCCTCATCGACCCAATGACTTTCGGA
TCAGGATTCGCAAATCTTAAATGATGATTTTTCATTAATTTTTGTTAAATATTGATGAATAAATCATTTC
TCAAACTAAAAAAAAAAAAAACCTATAGTGAGTCGTATTAATTCTGTGCTCGCAAGGTCTCCCTTTAGTG
AGGGTTAATTCTCCCTATAGTGAGTCGTATTAGGATCCGGCGCGCCTAGCATAACCCCTTGGGGCCTCTA
AACGGGTCTTGAGGGGTTTTTTGACGCGTCGATTTCGGCCTATTGGTTAAAAAATGAGCTGATTTAACAA
AAATTTAACGCGAATTTTAACAAAATTCAGGGCGCAAGGGCTGCTAAAGGAAGCGGAACACGTAGAAAGC
CAGTCCGCAGAACCGGTGCTGACCCCGGATGAATGTCACCTACTGGGCTATCTGGACAAGGGAAAACGCA
AGCGCAAAGAGAAAGCAGGTAGCTTGTTTTGGGCTTAAATGTCGATAGCTAGACTGGGCGGTTTTATGGA
CAGCA
