[The description below was written by a language model from this plasmid's Addgene catalogue record.]
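Description:
pJC112.4-spp-7 is a small, high-copy bacterial plasmid classed as an RNAi vector. It is built on the 3,240 bp pJC53.2 backbone and carries a 226 bp fragment of spp-7 from the planarian Schmidtea mediterranea. It is propagated in standard E. coli cloning strains under dual ampicillin and kanamycin selection. The record lists no origin of replication, and no feature table is available to confirm the layout of the backbone elements.

The insert was introduced through Eam1105I sites at both ends, and both sites were destroyed in the process. Eam1105I cuts to leave single-nucleotide 3′ overhangs, so this is consistent with TA-style ligation of a PCR product, although the record does not describe the cloning beyond the enzyme. Sp6 and T3 are listed as the 5′ and 3′ sequencing primers, which indicates that these phage promoter sequences flank the cloning site. Sites arranged this way would normally allow in vitro transcription of either strand, giving riboprobes for in situ hybridisation or complementary strands for double-stranded RNA. The record does not state which promoters actually drive dsRNA production in this backbone, so that detail should not be assumed.

The associated study was a genome-wide analysis of peptide hormones and their role in planarian germline development, and spp-7 appears to be one of the prohormone-type genes from that work, though the record does not spell out the gene's name or function. The plasmid is best understood as a template for gene-specific RNA used to examine spp-7 expression or knock it down by RNAi in S. mediterranea.
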