Addgene plasmid #26511: pJC112.4-spp-7
Depositing lab: Phillip Newmark. Depositing organization: University of Illinois at Urbana-Champaign. Publication: Genome-wide analyses reveal a role for peptide hormones in planarian germline development. Collins JJ, Hou X, Romanova EV, Lambrus BG, Miller CM, Saberi A, Sweedler JV, Newmark PA. PLoS Biol. 2010 . 8(10):e1000509. 10.1371/journal.pbio.1000509 PubMed 20967238.
Backbone
  Vector backbone: pJC53.2
  Backbone size w/o insert (bp): 3240
  Vector type: RNAi
Growth in bacteria
  Bacterial resistance: Ampicillin and Kanamycin, 100 & 50 μg/mL
  Growth temperature: 37°C
  Growth strain: DH5alpha
  Copy number: High Copy
Gene/Insert
  Gene/Insert name: spp-7
  Species: S. mediterranea (planarian)
  Insert size (bp): 226
  GenBank ID: GU295178
  Cloning method: Restriction Enzyme; 5′ cloning site Eam1105I (destroyed during cloning); 3′ cloning site Eam1105I (destroyed during cloning)
  Sequencing primers: 5′ Sp6; 3′ T3
Terms and licenses: Academic/Nonprofit Terms; Industry Terms: Not Available to Industry
How to cite: pJC112.4-spp-7 was a gift from Phillip Newmark (Addgene plasmid # 26511 ; http://n2t.net/addgene:26511 ; RRID:Addgene_26511)
